Addgene plasmid #214725: SpyTag-RBD Omicron BQ.1.1
Purpose: Expresses SARS-CoV-2 Omicron BQ.1.1 RBD (receptor-binding domain from Spike) with N-terminal SpyTag fusion in mammalian cells
Depositing lab: Mark Howarth. Depositing organization: University of Oxford. Publication: Proactive vaccination using multiviral Quartet Nanocages to elicit broad anti-coronavirus responses. Hills RA, Tan TK, Cohen AA, Keeffe JR, Keeble AH, Gnanapragasam PNP, Storm KN, Rorick AV, West AP Jr, Hill ML, Liu S, Gilbert-Jaramillo J, Afzal M, Napier A, Admans G, James WS, Bjorkman PJ, Townsend AR, Howarth MR. Nat Nanotechnol. 2024 May 6. doi: 10.1038/s41565-024-01655-9. PubMed 38710880.
Backbone
  Vector backbone: pcDNA3.1
  Backbone manufacturer: Invitrogen
  Backbone size w/o insert (bp): 5568
  Total vector size (bp): 6312
  Vector type: Mammalian Expression
  Selectable markers: Neomycin (select with G418)
Growth in bacteria
  Bacterial resistance: Ampicillin, 100 μg/mL
  Growth temperature: 37°C
  Growth strain: DH5alpha
  Copy number: High Copy
Gene/Insert
  Gene/Insert name: Receptor-Binding Domain (alt name: RBD)
  Species: SARS-CoV-2
  Insert size (bp): 744
  Entrez Gene: S (a.k.a. GU280_gp02, spike glycoprotein)
  Promoter: CMV
  Tag / fusion protein: SpyTag (N terminal on insert)
  Cloning method: Gibson Cloning
  Sequencing primers: 5′ T7 Forward; 3′ BGH Reverse
Terms and licenses: Academic/Nonprofit Terms; Industry Terms: Not Available to Industry
How to cite: SpyTag-RBD Omicron BQ.1.1 was a gift from Mark Howarth (Addgene plasmid # 214725 ; http://n2t.net/addgene:214725 ; RRID:Addgene_214725)
