[The description below was written by a language model from this plasmid's Addgene catalogue record and pLannotate feature annotations shown in this document.]
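Description:
SpyTag-RBD Omicron BQ.1.1 is a 6.3 kb mammalian expression plasmid built on the pcDNA3.1 backbone. It produces the receptor-binding domain of the SARS-CoV-2 spike glycoprotein (Omicron BQ.1.1 sublineage) fused to an N-terminal SpyTag. It is maintained in E. coli at high copy through a ColE1/pUC-type origin and selected with ampicillin via the β-lactamase gene. An f1 origin is also present. For mammalian selection, an SV40 early promoter drives the neomycin phosphotransferase gene, terminated by the SV40 polyadenylation signal, giving G418 resistance. The small lac promoter/operator, lacI, ble, bom and HIV LTR hits in the annotation are short fragments, most likely backbone remnants or chance matches rather than functional elements.

The expression cassette uses the human CMV immediate-early enhancer and promoter and ends with the bovine growth hormone polyadenylation signal. A T7 promoter lies upstream of the insert and serves as a sequencing primer site. The automated annotation places the spike fragment in the centre of the open reading frame, flanked on both sides by short segments matching influenza haemagglutinin. The upstream segment could plausibly act as a secretion leader, but the catalogue entry does not mention or explain either haemagglutinin-derived segment. SpyTag itself is not picked up as a feature, although the record lists it at the N terminus of the insert.

SpyTag is a short peptide that spontaneously forms a covalent isopeptide bond with its SpyCatcher protein partner. This allows the expressed RBD to be irreversibly coupled to SpyCatcher-bearing scaffolds. The associated publication concerns multiviral nanocage vaccines aimed at broad anti-coronavirus responses, which fits use of this construct to produce RBD antigen for display or for immunological analysis.
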