Features (pLannotate 1.2.2; 22 found; start..end, strand, type, name):
     28..80      -  misc_feature   bom (fragment): basis of mobility region from pBR322
    235..614     +  enhancer       CMV enhancer: human cytomegalovirus immediate early enhancer
    615..818     +  promoter       CMV promoter: human cytomegalovirus (CMV) immediate early promoter
    814..847     +  LTR            5' LTR (truncated) (fragment): truncated 5' long terminal repeat (LTR) from HIV-1
    863..881     +  promoter       T7 promoter: promoter for bacteriophage T7 RNA polymerase
    938..1021    +  CDS            HA (fragment): HEMA_I34A0 - Experimental evidence at protein level: Swiss-Prot protein existence level 1. Binds to sialic acid-containing receptors on the cell surface, bringing about the attachment of the virus particle to the cell. This attachment induces virion internalization either through clathrin-dependent endocytosis or through clathrin- and caveolin- independent pathway. Plays a major role in the determination of host range restriction and virulence. Class I viral fusion protein. Responsible for penetration of the virus into the cell cytoplasm by mediating the fusion of the membrane of the endocytos
   1082..1678    +  CDS            S (fragment): SPIKE_SARS2 - Experimental evidence at protein level: Swiss-Prot protein existence level 1. [Spike glycoprotein]: May down-regulate host tetherin (BST2) by lysosomal degradation, thereby counteracting its antiviral activity. From Severe acute respiratory syndrome coronavirus 2 (2019-nCoV) (SARS-CoV-2).
   1691..1825    +  CDS            HA (fragment): HEMA_I34A0 - Experimental evidence at protein level: Swiss-Prot protein existence level 1. Binds to sialic acid-containing receptors on the cell surface, bringing about the attachment of the virus particle to the cell. This attachment induces virion internalization either through clathrin-dependent endocytosis or through clathrin- and caveolin- independent pathway. Plays a major role in the determination of host range restriction and virulence. Class I viral fusion protein. Responsible for penetration of the virus into the cell cytoplasm by mediating the fusion of the membrane of the endocytos
   1909..2133    +  polyA_signal   bGH poly(A) signal: bovine growth hormone polyadenylation signal
   2137..2158    +  promoter       SV40 promoter (fragment): SV40 enhancer and early promoter
   2179..2607    +  rep_origin     f1 ori (sequence partly withheld): f1 bacteriophage origin of replication; arrow indicates direction of (+) strand synthesis
   2621..2950    +  promoter       SV40 promoter: SV40 enhancer and early promoter
   3017..3808    +  CDS            neo: KKA2_KLEPN - Also known as kan, nptII. Experimental evidence at protein level: Swiss-Prot protein existence level 1. Resistance to kanamycin, neomycin, paromomycin, ribostamycin, butirosin and gentamicin B. From Klebsiella pneumoniae.
   3832..3990    +  CDS            ble (fragment): BLE_KLEPN - Experimental evidence at protein level: Swiss-Prot protein existence level 1. Binding protein with a strong affinity to the bleomycin family of antibiotics. Binds to CL990; an antimitotic-antibiotic compound. From Klebsiella pneumoniae.
   3985..4106    +  polyA_signal   SV40 poly(A) signal: SV40 polyadenylation signal
   4179..4195    -  protein_bind   lac operator: The lac repressor binds to the lac operator to inhibit transcription in E. coli. This inhibition can be relieved by adding lactose or isopropyl-β-D-thiogalactopyranoside (IPTG). lac repressor encoded by lacI
   4203..4233    -  promoter       lac promoter: promoter for the E. coli lac operon
   4248..4269    -  protein_bind   CAP binding site: CAP binding activates transcription in the presence of cAMP. E. coli catabolite activator protein
   4282..4374    -  CDS            lacI (fragment): lac repressor; lacI; The lac repressor binds to the lac operator to inhibit transcription in E. coli. This inhibition can be relieved by adding lactose or isopropyl-β-D-thiogalactopyranoside (IPTG).
   4557..5145    -  rep_origin     ori: high-copy-number ColE1/pMB1/pBR322/pUC origin of replication
   5316..6176    -  CDS            AmpR: β-lactamase; bla; confers resistance to ampicillin, carbenicillin, and related antibiotics
   6177..6281    -  promoter       AmpR promoter: bla
>Addgene plasmid #214725 | SpyTag-RBD Omicron BQ.1.1 | addgene full sequence | sequence record 435530 | Addgene NGS Result
GACGGATCGGGAGATCTCCCGATCCCCTATGGTGCACTCTCAGTACAATCTGCTCTGATGCCGCATAGTT
AAGCCAGTATCTGCTCCCTGCTTGTGTGTTGGAGGTCGCTGAGTAGTGCGCGAGCAAAATTTAAGCTACA
ACAAGGCAAGGCTTGACCGACAATTGCATGAAGAATCTGCTTAGGGTTAGGCGTTTTGCGCTGCTTCGCG
ATGTACGGGCCAGATATACGCGTTGACATTGATTATTGACTAGTTATTAATAGTAATCAATTACGGGGTC
ATTAGTTCATAGCCCATATATGGAGTTCCGCGTTACATAACTTACGGTAAATGGCCCGCCTGGCTGACCG
CCCAACGACCCCCGCCCATTGACGTCAATAATGACGTATGTTCCCATAGTAACGCCAATAGGGACTTTCC
ATTGACGTCAATGGGTGGAGTATTTACGGTAAACTGCCCACTTGGCAGTACATCAAGTGTATCATATGCC
AAGTACGCCCCCTATTGACGTCAATGACGGTAAATGGCCCGCCTGGCATTATGCCCAGTACATGACCTTA
TGGGACTTTCCTACTTGGCAGTACATCTACGTATTAGTCATCGCTATTACCATGGTGATGCGGTTTTGGC
AGTACATCAATGGGCGTGGATAGCGGTTTGACTCACGGGGATTTCCAAGTCTCCACCCCATTGACGTCAA
TGGGAGTTTGTTTTGGCACCAAAATCAACGGGACTTTCCAAAATGTCGTAACAACTCCGCCCCATTGACG
CAAATGGGCGGTAGGCGTGTACGGTGGGAGGTCTATATAAGCAGAGCTCTCTGGCTAACTAGAGAACCCA
CTGCTTACTGGCTTATCGAAATTAATACGACTCACTATAGGGAGACCCAAGCTGGCTAGCGTTTAAACGG
GCCCTCTAGACTCGAGCGGCCGCCACCATGAACACCCAGATCCTGGTGTTCGCCCTGATCGCCATCATTC
CCACCAACGCCGACAAGATCGGATCTGGCGCCCACATCGTGATGGTGGACGCCTACAAGCCTACCAAAGG
CAGCGGTGGAAGCGGCGGATCTGGAACCGGTAATATTACGAACCTGTGTCCATTCGATGAAGTGTTCAAT
GCTACCACCTTCGCTAGCGTCTATGCCTGGAACCGGAAGAGGATATCCAATTGCGTGGCTGACTATAGTG
TGCTTTACAATTTCGCTCCCTTCTTTGCCTTTAAATGCTATGGCGTTTCTCCAACAAAATTGAACGATTT
GTGCTTCACCAACGTCTATGCCGACTCTTTCGTGATTCGGGGAAACGAAGTAAGTCAAATTGCGCCAGGA
CAAACAGGTAATATTGCCGATTACAATTATAAGCTCCCCGACGATTTTACGGGTTGCGTGATCGCATGGA
ACTCCAATAAACTGGATTCAACAGTAGGGGGGAATTATAATTACCGCTACCGGCTGTTTCGGAAGAGCAA
ACTGAAACCGTTTGAGCGGGATATTAGTACGGAAATTTACCAGGCGGGGAATAAACCTTGTAATGGGGTG
GCCGGGGTGAATTGTTATTTTCCCCTGCAGAGTTATGGCTTTCGCCCGACATACGGAGTTGGCCATCAAC
CTTACCGAGTCGTAGTATTGTCTTTCGAGCTTCTTCACGCGCCAGCCACAGTGTGTGGGCCTAAGAAATA
GTAGACCGGTAAGCTGAGCAGCGGCTACAAGGACGTGATCCTGTGGTTCAGCTTCGGCGCCAGCTGCTTC
ATCCTGCTGGCCATCGTGATGGGCCTGGTGTTCATCTGCGTGAAGAACGGCAACATGCGGTGCACCATCT
GCATCTGATGATATCGAATTCCACCACACTGGACTAGTGGATCCGAGCTCGGTACCAAGCTTAAGTTTAA
ACCGCTGATCAGCCTCGACTGTGCCTTCTAGTTGCCAGCCATCTGTTGTTTGCCCCTCCCCCGTGCCTTC
CTTGACCCTGGAAGGTGCCACTCCCACTGTCCTTTCCTAATAAAATGAGGAAATTGCATCGCATTGTCTG
AGTAGGTGTCATTCTATTCTGGGGGGTGGGGTGGGGCAGGACAGCAAGGGGGAGGATTGGGAAGACAATA
GCAGGCATGCTGGGGATGCGGTGGGCTCTATGGCTTCTGAGGCGGAAAGAACCAGCTGGGGCTCTAGGGG
GTATCCCC
[124 nt withheld, positions 2179-2302]
C
[91 nt withheld, positions 2304-2394]
A
[49 nt withheld, positions 2396-2444]
CCTTTGACGTTGGAGTCCACGTTCTTT
[37 nt withheld, positions 2472-2508]
ACCCTATCTCGGTCTATTCTTTTGATTTATAAGGGATTTTGCCGATTTCGGCCTATTGGTTAAAAAATGA
GCTGATTTAACAAAAATTTAACGCGAATTAATTCTGTGGAATGTGTGTCAGTTAGGGTGTGGAAAGTCCC
CAGGCTCCCCAGCAGGCAGAAGTATGCAAAGCATGCATCTCAATTAGTCAGCAACCAGGTGTGGAAAGTC
CCCAGGCTCCCCAGCAGGCAGAAGTATGCAAAGCATGCATCTCAATTAGTCAGCAACCATAGTCCCGCCC
CTAACTCCGCCCATCCCGCCCCTAACTCCGCCCAGTTCCGCCCATTCTCCGCCCCATGGCTGACTAATTT
TTTTTATTTATGCAGAGGCCGAGGCCGCCTCTGCCTCTGAGCTATTCCAGAAGTAGTGAGGAGGCTTTTT
TGGAGGCCTAGGCTTTTGCAAAAAGCTCCCGGGAGCTTGTATATCCATTTTCGGATCTGATCAAGAGACA
GGATGAGGATCGTTTCGCATGATTGAACAAGATGGATTGCACGCAGGTTCTCCGGCCGCTTGGGTGGAGA
GGCTATTCGGCTATGACTGGGCACAACAGACAATCGGCTGCTCTGATGCCGCCGTGTTCCGGCTGTCAGC
GCAGGGGCGCCCGGTTCTTTTTGTCAAGACCGACCTGTCCGGTGCCCTGAATGAACTGCAGGACGAGGCA
GCGCGGCTATCGTGGCTGGCCACGACGGGCGTTCCTTGCGCAGCTGTGCTCGACGTTGTCACTGAAGCGG
GAAGGGACTGGCTGCTATTGGGCGAAGTGCCGGGGCAGGATCTCCTGTCATCTCACCTTGCTCCTGCCGA
GAAAGTATCCATCATGGCTGATGCAATGCGGCGGCTGCATACGCTTGATCCGGCTACCTGCCCATTCGAC
CACCAAGCGAAACATCGCATCGAGCGAGCACGTACTCGGATGGAAGCCGGTCTTGTCGATCAGGATGATC
TGGACGAAGAGCATCAGGGGCTCGCGCCAGCCGAACTGTTCGCCAGGCTCAAGGCGCGCATGCCCGACGG
CGAGGATCTCGTCGTGACCCATGGCGATGCCTGCTTGCCGAATATCATGGTGGAAAATGGCCGCTTTTCT
GGATTCATCGACTGTGGCCGGCTGGGTGTGGCGGACCGCTATCAGGACATAGCGTTGGCTACCCGTGATA
TTGCTGAAGAGCTTGGCGGCGAATGGGCTGACCGCTTCCTCGTGCTTTACGGTATCGCCGCTCCCGATTC
GCAGCGCATCGCCTTCTATCGCCTTCTTGACGAGTTCTTCTGAGCGGGACTCTGGGGTTCGAAATGACCG
ACCAAGCGACGCCCAACCTGCCATCACGAGATTTCGATTCCACCGCCGCCTTCTATGAAAGGTTGGGCTT
CGGAATCGTTTTCCGGGACGCCGGCTGGATGATCCTCCAGCGCGGGGATCTCATGCTGGAGTTCTTCGCC
CACCCCAACTTGTTTATTGCAGCTTATAATGGTTACAAATAAAGCAATAGCATCACAAATTTCACAAATA
AAGCATTTTTTTCACTGCATTCTAGTTGTGGTTTGTCCAAACTCATCAATGTATCTTATCATGTCTGTAT
ACCGTCGACCTCTAGCTAGAGCTTGGCGTAATCATGGTCATAGCTGTTTCCTGTGTGAAATTGTTATCCG
CTCACAATTCCACACAACATACGAGCCGGAAGCATAAAGTGTAAAGCCTGGGGTGCCTAATGAGTGAGCT
AACTCACATTAATTGCGTTGCGCTCACTGCCCGCTTTCCAGTCGGGAAACCTGTCGTGCCAGCTGCATTA
ATGAATCGGCCAACGCGCGGGGAGAGGCGGTTTGCGTATTGGGCGCTCTTCCGCTTCCTCGCTCACTGAC
TCGCTGCGCTCGGTCGTTCGGCTGCGGCGAGCGGTATCAGCTCACTCAAAGGCGGTAATACGGTTATCCA
CAGAATCAGGGGATAACGCAGGAAAGAACATGTGAGCAAAAGGCCAGCAAAAGGCCAGGAACCGTAAAAA
GGCCGCGTTGCTGGCGTTTTTCCATAGGCTCCGCCCCCCTGACGAGCATCACAAAAATCGACGCTCAAGT
CAGAGGTGGCGAAACCCGACAGGACTATAAAGATACCAGGCGTTTCCCCCTGGAAGCTCCCTCGTGCGCT
CTCCTGTTCCGACCCTGCCGCTTACCGGATACCTGTCCGCCTTTCTCCCTTCGGGAAGCGTGGCGCTTTC
TCATAGCTCACGCTGTAGGTATCTCAGTTCGGTGTAGGTCGTTCGCTCCAAGCTGGGCTGTGTGCACGAA
CCCCCCGTTCAGCCCGACCGCTGCGCCTTATCCGGTAACTATCGTCTTGAGTCCAACCCGGTAAGACACG
ACTTATCGCCACTGGCAGCAGCCACTGGTAACAGGATTAGCAGAGCGAGGTATGTAGGCGGTGCTACAGA
GTTCTTGAAGTGGTGGCCTAACTACGGCTACACTAGAAGAACAGTATTTGGTATCTGCGCTCTGCTGAAG
CCAGTTACCTTCGGAAAAAGAGTTGGTAGCTCTTGATCCGGCAAACAAACCACCGCTGGTAGCGGTGGTT
TTTTTGTTTGCAAGCAGCAGATTACGCGCAGAAAAAAAGGATCTCAAGAAGATCCTTTGATCTTTTCTAC
GGGGTCTGACGCTCAGTGGAACGAAAACTCACGTTAAGGGATTTTGGTCATGAGATTATCAAAAAGGATC
TTCACCTAGATCCTTTTAAATTAAAAATGAAGTTTTAAATCAATCTAAAGTATATATGAGTAAACTTGGT
CTGACAGTTACCAATGCTTAATCAGTGAGGCACCTATCTCAGCGATCTGTCTATTTCGTTCATCCATAGT
TGCCTGACTCCCCGTCGTGTAGATAACTACGATACGGGAGGGCTTACCATCTGGCCCCAGTGCTGCAATG
ATACCGCGAGACCCACGCTCACCGGCTCCAGATTTATCAGCAATAAACCAGCCAGCCGGAAGGGCCGAGC
GCAGAAGTGGTCCTGCAACTTTATCCGCCTCCATCCAGTCTATTAATTGTTGCCGGGAAGCTAGAGTAAG
TAGTTCGCCAGTTAATAGTTTGCGCAACGTTGTTGCCATTGCTACAGGCATCGTGGTGTCACGCTCGTCG
TTTGGTATGGCTTCATTCAGCTCCGGTTCCCAACGATCAAGGCGAGTTACATGATCCCCCATGTTGTGCA
AAAAAGCGGTTAGCTCCTTCGGTCCTCCGATCGTTGTCAGAAGTAAGTTGGCCGCAGTGTTATCACTCAT
GGTTATGGCAGCACTGCATAATTCTCTTACTGTCATGCCATCCGTAAGATGCTTTTCTGTGACTGGTGAG
TACTCAACCAAGTCATTCTGAGAATAGTGTATGCGGCGACCGAGTTGCTCTTGCCCGGCGTCAATACGGG
ATAATACCGCGCCACATAGCAGAACTTTAAAAGTGCTCATCATTGGAAAACGTTCTTCGGGGCGAAAACT
CTCAAGGATCTTACCGCTGTTGAGATCCAGTTCGATGTAACCCACTCGTGCACCCAACTGATCTTCAGCA
TCTTTTACTTTCACCAGCGTTTCTGGGTGAGCAAAAACAGGAAGGCAAAATGCCGCAAAAAAGGGAATAA
GGGCGACACGGAAATGTTGAATACTCATACTCTTCCTTTTTCAATATTATTGAAGCATTTATCAGGGTTA
TTGTCTCATGAGCGGATACATATTTGAATGTATTTAGAAAAATAAACAAATAGGGGTTCCGCGCACATTT
CCCCGAAAAGTGCCACCTGACGTC
