>Addgene plasmid #214725 | SpyTag-RBD Omicron BQ.1.1 | depositor partial sequence | sequence record 418818 | SpyTag-RBD BQ.1.1 (744 bp)
ATGAACACCCAGATCCTGGTGTTCGCCCTGATCGCCATCATTCCCACCAACGCCGACAAGATCGGATCTG
GCGCCCACATCGTGATGGTGGACGCCTACAAGCCTACCAAAGGCAGCGGTGGAAGCGGCGGATCTGGAAC
CGGTAATATTACGAACCTGTGTCCATTCGATGAAGTGTTCAATGCTACCACCTTCGCTAGCGTCTATGCC
TGGAACCGGAAGAGGATATCCAATTGCGTGGCTGACTATAGTGTGCTTTACAATTTCGCTCCCTTCTTTG
CCTTTAAATGCTATGGCGTTTCTCCAACAAAATTGAACGATTTGTGCTTCACCAACGTCTATGCCGACTC
TTTCGTGATTCGGGGAAACGAAGTAAGTCAAATTGCGCCAGGACAAACAGGTAATATTGCCGATTACAAT
TATAAGCTCCCCGACGATTTTACGGGTTGCGTGATCGCATGGAACTCCAATAAACTGGATTCAACAGTAG
GGGGGAATTATAATTACCGCTACCGGCTGTTTCGGAAGAGCAAACTGAAACCGTTTGAGCGGGATATTAG
TACGGAAATTTACCAGGCGGGGAATAAACCTTGTAATGGGGTGGCCGGGGTGAATTGTTATTTTCCCCTG
CAGAGTTATGGCTTTCGCCCGACATACGGAGTTGGCCATCAACCTTACCGAGTCGTAGTATTGTCTTTCG
AGCTTCTTCACGCGCCAGCCACAGTGTGTGGGCCTAAGAAATAG
